Addgene plasmid #42377: PRPSAP2A
Purpose: Bacterial expression for structure determination; may not be full ORF
Depositing lab: Nicola Burgess-Brown. Depositing organization: University of Oxford.
Backbone
  Vector backbone: pNIC28-Bsa4
  Backbone manufacturer: SGC
  Vector type: Bacterial Expression
Growth in bacteria
  Bacterial resistance: Kanamycin, 50 μg/mL
  Growth temperature: 37°C
  Growth strain: Mach1 ;
  Copy number: High Copy
Gene/Insert
  Gene/Insert name: PRPSAP2A (alt names: PRPSAP2; gi|4506133; PDB:2JI4)
  Species: H. sapiens (human)
  Insert size (bp): 1168
  Mutation: See Comments
  GenBank ID: PRPSAP2 gi|4506133
  Entrez Gene: PRPSAP2 (a.k.a. PAP41)
  Tag / fusion protein: His6-TEV (N terminal on insert)
  Cloning method: Ligation Independent Cloning
  Sequencing primers: 5′ T7; 3′ T7-term
Terms and licenses: Academic/Nonprofit Terms; Industry Terms: Not Available to Industry
Depositor comments: http://www.thesgc.org/structures/2JI4/ Use BL21(DE3)-R3-pRARE2 strain for expression.
How to cite: PRPSAP2A was a gift from Nicola Burgess-Brown (Addgene plasmid # 42377 ; http://n2t.net/addgene:42377 ; RRID:Addgene_42377)
