[The description below was written by a language model from this plasmid's Addgene catalogue record.]
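Description:
PRPSAP2A is a bacterial expression plasmid built on the pNIC28-Bsa4 backbone from the Structural Genomics Consortium, made to produce recombinant human protein for structure determination. It is a high-copy plasmid propagated in E. coli under kanamycin selection. The record does not include a feature table, so the origin of replication and the exact regulatory elements are not listed. The recommended sequencing primers (T7 forward and T7 terminator) and the suggested DE3-type expression host do, however, point to an insert placed between a T7 promoter and T7 terminator and transcribed by T7 RNA polymerase supplied by the host.

The insert is an approximately 1.2 kb coding fragment of human PRPSAP2 (phosphoribosyl pyrophosphate synthetase-associated protein 2, also known as PAP41), introduced by ligation-independent cloning. It is fused at its N-terminus to a hexahistidine tag followed by a TEV protease recognition site. This arrangement allows capture of the protein by immobilised metal affinity chromatography, after which the tag can be cleaved off to leave near-native protein. The catalogue entry cautions that the insert may not represent the full open reading frame, as is common for constructs whose boundaries were chosen to improve expression or crystallisation. The mutation field only refers to the depositor comments, which do not spell out any sequence changes. The comments link the construct to a deposited crystal structure of the protein and suggest expression in a BL21(DE3) derivative carrying a rare-codon tRNA plasmid. The construct is mainly suited to producing purified PRPSAP2 for crystallography and for related biochemical or biophysical studies.
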