>Addgene plasmid #42377 | PRPSAP2A | depositor partial sequence | sequence record 57210 | PRPSAP2A sequence 1168 bps
CATATGCACCATCATCATCATCATTCTTCTGGTGTAGATCTGGGTACCGAGAACCTGTACTTCCAATCCA
TGAACATAACCAAAGGTGGTCTGGTGTTGTTTTCAGCAAACTCGAATTCATCATGTATGGAGCTATCAAA
GAAAATTGCAGAGCGGCTAGGGGTGGAGATGGGCAAAGTGCAGGTTTACCAGGAACCTAACAGAGAAACA
AGAGTACAAATTCAAGAGTCTGTGAGGGGAAAAGATGTTTTCATCATCCAAACTGTTTCGAAGGACGTGA
ACACCACCATCATGGAGCTCCTGATCATGGTGTATGCATGTAAGACCTCTTGTGCCAAGAGCATCATTGG
CGTGATACCCTACTTTCCTTACAGCAAGCAGTGCAAGATGAGAAAAAGAGGCTCCATTGTCTCTAAATTG
CTGGCTTCCATGATGTGCAAAGCTGGTCTAACTCATCTTATTACTATGGATTTACACCAGAAGGAAATTC
AGGGCTTCTTCAATATTCCTGTTGACAATTTAAGAGCATCTCCCTTCTTATTACAGTATATTCAAGAAGA
GATCCCAGATTACAGGAATGCAGTAATCGTGGCCAAGTCTCCAGCCTCGGCGAAGAGGGCACAGTCTTTT
GCTGAGCGCCTGCGCCTGGGAATTGCAGTGATTCATGGAGAGGCGCAGGATGCCGAGTCGGACTTGGTGG
ATGGACGGCATTCCCCACCCATGGTCAGAAGTGTGGCTGCCATCCACCCCAGCCTGGAGATCCCCATGCT
GATTCCTAAAGAAAAGCCCCCAATCACGGTTGTGGGTGATGTTGGAGGAAGGATTGCCATCATCGTGGAT
GACATCATTGATGATGTTGACAGCTTTCTTGCTGCAGCAGAGACCCTGAAGGAAAGAGGTGCATATAAGA
TCTTTGTGATGGCAACTCATGGCTTGTTGTCTTCTGACGCCCCCCGGCGGATTGAAGAGTCTGCCATTGA
TGAGGTGGTGGTCACCAATACAATTCCACATGAAGTCCAGAAGCTCCAGTGCCCCAAGATTAAAACTGTG
GATATCAGCATGATCCTTTCAGAGGCGATCCGTCGGATCCACAATGGGGAGTCCATGTCCTACCTTTTCA
GAAACATAGGCTTAGATGACTGACAGTAAAGGTGGATACGGATCCGAA
