>Addgene plasmid #42377 | PRPSAP2A | addgene partial sequence | sequence record 59423 | T7 5'-TAATACGACTCACTATAGGG-3'
ATTCCCTCTAGAAATAATTTTGTTTAACTTTAAGAAGGAGATATACATATGCACCATCATCATCATCATT
CTTCTGGTGTAGATCTGGGTACCGAGAACCTGTACTTCCAATCCATGAACATAACCAAAGGTGGTCTGGT
GTTGTTTTCAGCAAACTCGAATTCATCATGTATGGAGCTATCAAAGAAAATTGCAGAGCGGCTAGGGGTG
GAGATGGGCAAAGTGCAGGTTTACCAGGAACCTAACAGAGAAACAAGAGTACAAATTCAAGAGTCTGTGA
GGGGAAAAGATGTTTTCATCATCCAAACTGTTTCGAAGGACGTGAACACCACCATCATGGAGCTCCTGAT
CATGGTGTATGCATGTAAGACCTCTTGTGCCAAGAGCATCATTGGCGTGATACCCTACTTTCCTTACAGC
AAGCAGTGCAAGATGAGAAAAAGAGGCTCCATTGTCTCTAAATTGCTGGCTTCCATGATGTGCAAAGCTG
GTCTAACTCATCTTATTACTATGGATTTACACCAGAAGGAAATTCAGGGCTTCTTCAATATTCCTGTTGA
CAATTTAAGAGCATCTCCCTTCTTATTACAGTATATTCAAGAAGAGATCCCAGATTACAGGAATGCAGTA
ATCGTGGCCAAGTCTCCAGCCTCGGCGAAGAGGGCACAGTCTTTTGCTGAGCGCCTGCGCCTGGGAATTG
CAGTGATTCATGGAGAGGCGCAGGATGCCGAGTCGGACTTGGTGGATGGACGGCATTCCCCACCCATGGT
CAGAAGTGTGGCTGCCATCCACCCCAGCCTGGAGATCCCCATGCTGATTCCTAAAGAAAAGCCCCCAATC
ACGGTTGTGGGTGATGTTGGAGGAAGGATTGCCATCATCGTGGATGACATCATTGATGATGTTGACAGCT
TTCTTGCTGCAGCAGAGACCCTGAAGGAAAGAGGTGCATATAAGATCTTTGTGATGGCAACTCATG
